Addgene plasmid #43824: Active Wnt11-V5
Depositing lab: Xi He. Depositing organization: Boston Children's Hospital. Publication: Disulfide Bond Requirements for Active Wnt Ligands. MacDonald BT, Hien A, Zhang X, Iranloye O, Virshup DM, Waterman ML, He X. J Biol Chem. 2014 May 19. pii: jbc.M114.575027. 10.1074/jbc.M114.575027 PubMed 24841207.
Backbone
  Vector backbone: pcDNA3.2/V5-DEST
  Backbone manufacturer: Invitrogen
  Backbone size w/o insert (bp): 7711
  Vector type: Mammalian Expression
  Selectable markers: Neomycin (select with G418)
Growth in bacteria
  Bacterial resistance: Ampicillin, 100 μg/mL
  Growth temperature: 37°C
  Growth strain: DH5alpha
  Copy number: High Copy
Gene/Insert
  Gene/Insert name: human WNT11 (alt name: HWNT11)
  Species: H. sapiens (human)
  Entrez Gene: WNT11 (a.k.a. HWNT11)
  Promoter: CMV
  Tag / fusion protein: V5 (C terminal on insert)
  Cloning method: Gateway Cloning
  Sequencing primers: 5′ CMV-F; 3′ TK-pA-R
Terms and licenses: Academic/Nonprofit Terms; Industry Terms: Not Available to Industry
How to cite: Active Wnt11-V5 was a gift from Xi He (Addgene plasmid # 43824 ; http://n2t.net/addgene:43824 ; RRID:Addgene_43824)
