[The description below was written by a language model from this plasmid's Addgene catalogue record and pLannotate feature annotations shown in this document.]
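Description:
Active Wnt11-V5 is a mammalian expression plasmid built on the Invitrogen pcDNA3.2/V5-DEST Gateway destination backbone, carrying the human WNT11 coding sequence. The insert was introduced by Gateway recombination, and an attB1 site remains just upstream of the open reading frame. The recombined plasmid is 6,534 bp, smaller than the listed 7,711 bp empty backbone, as expected when the Gateway selection cassette of a destination vector is replaced by a shorter insert. Propagation in E. coli relies on a high-copy ColE1/pUC-type origin with ampicillin resistance from β-lactamase under its own promoter. An f1 origin is also present, along with small lac-region and bom remnants typical of this backbone family.

Expression of WNT11 is driven by the human cytomegalovirus immediate early enhancer and promoter. A T7 promoter lies between the CMV promoter and the insert and could support in vitro transcription. The WNT11 reading frame is followed immediately by a V5 epitope tag, giving a C-terminally tagged protein that can be detected with anti-V5 antibodies, and the transcript ends at the HSV thymidine kinase polyadenylation signal. A separate cassette, consisting of the SV40 enhancer/early promoter, the neomycin phosphotransferase gene and an SV40 polyadenylation signal, allows G418 selection of stably transfected mammalian cells. A few short annotated fragments (HIV-1 LTR, bGH poly(A), ble) appear to be partial sequence matches rather than functional elements.

WNT11 encodes a secreted ligand for frizzled family receptors. The plasmid name and the associated publication on disulfide bond requirements for active Wnt ligands suggest it is used to produce a tagged but signaling-competent Wnt11 in cultured cells for studies of Wnt activity.
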