Features (pLannotate 1.2.2; 22 found; start..end, strand, type, name):
     36..80      -  misc_feature   bom (fragment): basis of mobility region from pBR322
    235..614     +  enhancer       CMV enhancer: human cytomegalovirus immediate early enhancer
    615..818     +  promoter       CMV promoter: human cytomegalovirus (CMV) immediate early promoter
    814..847     +  LTR            5' LTR (truncated) (fragment): truncated 5' long terminal repeat (LTR) from HIV-1
    863..881     +  promoter       T7 promoter: promoter for bacteriophage T7 RNA polymerase
    911..935     +  protein_bind   attB1: mutant version of attB; recombination site for the Gateway® BP reaction BP Clonase™
    956..2017    +  CDS            WNT11: WNT11_HUMAN - Experimental evidence at protein level: Swiss-Prot protein existence level 1. Ligand for members of the frizzled family of seven transmembrane receptors. Probable developmental protein. May be a signaling molecule which affects the development of discrete regions of tissues. Is likely to signal over only few cell diameters. From Homo sapiens (Human).
   2024..2065    +  CDS            V5 tag: epitope tag from simian virus 5
   2149..2197    +  polyA_signal   HSV TK poly(A) signal: herpes simplex virus thymidine kinase polyadenylation signal (Cole and Stacy, 1985)
   2288..2304    -  polyA_signal   bGH poly(A) signal (fragment): bovine growth hormone polyadenylation signal
   2399..2827    +  rep_origin     f1 ori (sequence partly withheld): f1 bacteriophage origin of replication; arrow indicates direction of (+) strand synthesis
   2841..3170    +  promoter       SV40 promoter: SV40 enhancer and early promoter
   3237..4028    +  CDS            neo: KKA2_KLEPN - Also known as kan, nptII. Experimental evidence at protein level: Swiss-Prot protein existence level 1. Resistance to kanamycin, neomycin, paromomycin, ribostamycin, butirosin and gentamicin B. From Klebsiella pneumoniae.
   4054..4212    +  CDS            ble (fragment): BLE_KLEPN - Experimental evidence at protein level: Swiss-Prot protein existence level 1. Binding protein with a strong affinity to the bleomycin family of antibiotics. Binds to CL990; an antimitotic-antibiotic compound. From Klebsiella pneumoniae.
   4207..4328    +  polyA_signal   SV40 poly(A) signal: SV40 polyadenylation signal
   4401..4417    -  protein_bind   lac operator: The lac repressor binds to the lac operator to inhibit transcription in E. coli. This inhibition can be relieved by adding lactose or isopropyl-β-D-thiogalactopyranoside (IPTG). lac repressor encoded by lacI
   4425..4455    -  promoter       lac promoter: promoter for the E. coli lac operon
   4470..4491    -  protein_bind   CAP binding site: CAP binding activates transcription in the presence of cAMP. E. coli catabolite activator protein
   4504..4596    -  CDS            lacI (fragment): lac repressor; lacI; The lac repressor binds to the lac operator to inhibit transcription in E. coli. This inhibition can be relieved by adding lactose or isopropyl-β-D-thiogalactopyranoside (IPTG).
   4779..5367    -  rep_origin     ori: high-copy-number ColE1/pMB1/pBR322/pUC origin of replication
   5538..6398    -  CDS            AmpR: β-lactamase; bla; confers resistance to ampicillin, carbenicillin, and related antibiotics
   6399..6503    -  promoter       AmpR promoter: bla
>Addgene plasmid #43824 | Active Wnt11-V5 | depositor full sequence | sequence record 59157 | Active Wnt11-V5 sequence 6534 bps
GACGGATCGGGAGATCTCCCGATCCCCTATGGTCGACTCTCAGTACAATCTGCTCTGATGCCGCATAGTT
AAGCCAGTATCTGCTCCCTGCTTGTGTGTTGGAGGTCGCTGAGTAGTGCGCGAGCAAAATTTAAGCTACA
ACAAGGCAAGGCTTGACCGACAATTGCATGAAGAATCTGCTTAGGGTTAGGCGTTTTGCGCTGCTTCGCG
ATGTACGGGCCAGATATACGCGTTGACATTGATTATTGACTAGTTATTAATAGTAATCAATTACGGGGTC
ATTAGTTCATAGCCCATATATGGAGTTCCGCGTTACATAACTTACGGTAAATGGCCCGCCTGGCTGACCG
CCCAACGACCCCCGCCCATTGACGTCAATAATGACGTATGTTCCCATAGTAACGCCAATAGGGACTTTCC
ATTGACGTCAATGGGTGGACTATTTACGGTAAACTGCCCACTTGGCAGTACATCAAGTGTATCATATGCC
AAGTACGCCCCCTATTGACGTCAATGACGGTAAATGGCCCGCCTGGCATTATGCCCAGTACATGACCTTA
TGGGACTTTCCTACTTGGCAGTACATCTACGTATTAGTCATCGCTATTACCATGGTGATGCGGTTTTGGC
AGTACATCAATGGGCGTGGATAGCGGTTTGACTCACGGGGATTTCCAAGTCTCCACCCCATTGACGTCAA
TGGGAGTTTGTTTTGGCACCAAAATCAACGGGACTTTCCAAAATGTCGTAACAACTCCGCCCCATTGACG
CAAATGGGCGGTAGGCGTGTACGGTGGGAGGTCTATATAAGCAGAGCTCTCTGGCTAACTAGAGAACCCA
CTGCTTACTGGCTTATCGAAATTAATACGACTCACTATAGGGAGACCCAAGCTGGCTAGTTAAGCTATCA
ACAAGTTTGTACAAAAAAGCAGGCTCCGCGGCCGCCCCCTTCACCATGAGGGCGCGGCCGCAGGTCTGCG
AGGCGCTGCTCTTCGCCCTGGCGCTCCAGACCGGCGTGTGCTATGGCATCAAGTGGCTGGCGCTGTCCAA
GACACCATCGGCCCTGGCACTGAACCAGACGCAACACTGCAAGCAGCTGGAGGGTCTGGTGTCTGCACAG
GTGCAGCTGTGCCGCAGCAACCTGGAGCTCATGCACACGGTGGTGCACGCCGCCCGCGAGGTCATGAAGG
CCTGTCGCCGGGCCTTTGCCGACATGCGCTGGAACTGCTCCTCCATTGAGCTCGCCCCCAACTATTTGCT
TGACCTGGAGAGAGGGACCCGGGAGTCGGCCTTCGTGTATGCGCTGTCGGCCGCCGCCATCAGCCACGCC
ATCGCCCGGGCCTGCACCTCCGGCGACCTGCCCGGCTGCTCCTGCGGCCCCGTCCCAGGTGAGCCACCCG
GGCCCGGGAACCGCTGGGGAGGATGTGCGGACAACCTCAGCTACGGGCTCCTCATGGGGGCCAAGTTTTC
CGATGCTCCTATGAAGGTGAAAAAAACAGGATCCCAAGCCAATAAACTGATGCGTCTACACAACAGTGAA
GTGGGGAGACAGGCTCTGCGCGCCTCTCTGGAAATGAAGTGTAAGTGCCATGGGGTGTCTGGCTCCTGCT
CCATCCGCACCTGCTGGAAGGGGCTGCAGGAGCTGCAGGATGTGGCTGCTGACCTCAAGACCCGATACCT
GTCGGCCACCAAGGTAGTGCACCGACCCATGGGCACCCGCAAGCACCTGGTGCCCAAGGACCTGGATATC
CGGCCTGTGAAGGACTCGGAACTCGTCTATCTGCAGAGCTCACCTGACTTCTGCATGAAGAATGAGAAGG
TGGGCTCCCACGGGACACAAGACAGGCAGTGCAACAAGACATCCAACGGAAGCGACAGCTGCGACCTTAT
GTGCTGCGGGCGTGGCTACAACCCCTACACAGACCGCGTGGTCGAGCGGTGCCACTGTAAGTACCACTGG
TGCTGCTACGTCACCTGCCGCAGGTGTGAGCGTACCGTGGAGCGCTATGTCTGCAAGGGCGGAGGTAAGC
CTATCCCTAACCCTCTCCTCGGTCTCGATTCTACGCGTACCGGTTAGTAATGAGTTTAAACGGGGGAGGC
TAACTGAAACACGGAAGGAGACAATACCGGAAGGAACCCGCGCTATGACGGCAATAAAAAGACAGAATAA
AACGCACGGGTGTTGGGTCGTTTGTTCATAAACGCGGGGTTCGGTCCCAGGGCTGGCACTCTGTCGATAC
CCCACCGAGACCCCATTGGGGCCAATACGCCCGCGTTTCTTCCTTTTCCCCACCCCACCCCCCAAGTTCG
GGTGAAGGCCCAGGGCTCGCAGCCAACGTCGGGGCGGCAGGCCCTGCCATAGCAGATCTGCGCAGCTGGG
GCTCTAGGGGGTATCCCC
[124 nt withheld, positions 2399-2522]
C
[32 nt withheld, positions 2524-2555]
CA
[57 nt withheld, positions 2558-2614]
A
[49 nt withheld, positions 2616-2664]
CCTTTGACGTTGGAGTCCACGTTCTTT
[37 nt withheld, positions 2692-2728]
ACCCTATCTCGGTCTATTCTTTTGATTTATAAGGGATTTTGGGGATTTCGGCCTATTGGTTAAAAAATGA
GCTGATTTAACAAAAATTTAACGCGAATTAATTCTGTGGAATGTGTGTCAGTTAGGGTGTGGAAAGTCCC
CAGGCTCCCCAGCAGGCAGAAGTATGCAAAGCATGCATCTCAATTAGTCAGCAACCAGGTGTGGAAAGTC
CCCAGGCTCCCCAGCAGGCAGAAGTATGCAAAGCATGCATCTCAATTAGTCAGCAACCATAGTCCCGCCC
CTAACTCCGCCCATCCCGCCCCTAACTCCGCCCAGTTCCGCCCATTCTCCGCCCCATGGCTGACTAATTT
TTTTTATTTATGCAGAGGCCGAGGCCGCCTCTGCCTCTGAGCTATTCCAGAAGTAGTGAGGAGGCTTTTT
TGGAGGCCTAGGCTTTTGCAAAAAGCTCCCGGGAGCTTGTATATCCATTTTCGGATCTGATCAAGAGACA
GGATGAGGATCGTTTCGCATGATTGAACAAGATGGATTGCACGCAGGTTCTCCGGCCGCTTGGGTGGAGA
GGCTATTCGGCTATGACTGGGCACAACAGACAATCGGCTGCTCTGATGCCGCCGTGTTCCGGCTGTCAGC
GCAGGGGCGCCCGGTTCTTTTTGTCAAGACCGACCTGTCCGGTGCCCTGAATGAACTGCAGGACGAGGCA
GCGCGGCTATCGTGGCTGGCCACGACGGGCGTTCCTTGCGCAGCTGTGCTCGACGTTGTCACTGAAGCGG
GAAGGGACTGGCTGCTATTGGGCGAAGTGCCGGGGCAGGATCTCCTGTCATCTCACCTTGCTCCTGCCGA
GAAAGTATCCATCATGGCTGATGCAATGCGGCGGCTGCATACGCTTGATCCGGCTACCTGCCCATTCGAC
CACCAAGCGAAACATCGCATCGAGCGAGCACGTACTCGGATGGAAGCCGGTCTTGTCGATCAGGATGATC
TGGACGAAGAGCATCAGGGGCTCGCGCCAGCCGAACTGTTCGCCAGGCTCAAGGCGCGCATGCCCGACGG
CGAGGATCTCGTCGTGACCCATGGCGATGCCTGCTTGCCGAATATCATGGTGGAAAATGGCCGCTTTTCT
GGATTCATCGACTGTGGCCGGCTGGGTGTGGCGGACCGCTATCAGGACATAGCGTTGGCTACCCGTGATA
TTGCTGAAGAGCTTGGCGGCGAATGGGCTGACCGCTTCCTCGTGCTTTACGGTATCGCCGCTCCCGATTC
GCAGCGCATCGCCTTCTATCGCCTTCTTGACGAGTTCTTCTGAGCGGGACTCTGGGGTTCGCGAAATGAC
CGACCAAGCGACGCCCAACCTGCCATCACGAGATTTCGATTCCACCGCCGCCTTCTATGAAAGGTTGGGC
TTCGGAATCGTTTTCCGGGACGCCGGCTGGATGATCCTCCAGCGCGGGGATCTCATGCTGGAGTTCTTCG
CCCACCCCAACTTGTTTATTGCAGCTTATAATGGTTACAAATAAAGCAATAGCATCACAAATTTCACAAA
TAAAGCATTTTTTTCACTGCATTCTAGTTGTGGTTTGTCCAAACTCATCAATGTATCTTATCATGTCTGT
ATACCGTCGACCTCTAGCTAGAGCTTGGCGTAATCATGGTCATAGCTGTTTCCTGTGTGAAATTGTTATC
CGCTCACAATTCCACACAACATACGAGCCGGAAGCATAAAGTGTAAAGCCTGGGGTGCCTAATGAGTGAG
CTAACTCACATTAATTGCGTTGCGCTCACTGCCCGCTTTCCAGTCGGGAAACCTGTCGTGCCAGCTGCAT
TAATGAATCGGCCAACGCGCGGGGAGAGGCGGTTTGCGTATTGGGCGCTCTTCCGCTTCCTCGCTCACTG
ACTCGCTGCGCTCGGTCGTTCGGCTGCGGCGAGCGGTATCAGCTCACTCAAAGGCGGTAATACGGTTATC
CACAGAATCAGGGGATAACGCAGGAAAGAACATGTGAGCAAAAGGCCAGCAAAAGGCCAGGAACCGTAAA
AAGGCCGCGTTGCTGGCGTTTTTCCATAGGCTCCGCCCCCCTGACGAGCATCACAAAAATCGACGCTCAA
GTCAGAGGTGGCGAAACCCGACAGGACTATAAAGATACCAGGCGTTTCCCCCTGGAAGCTCCCTCGTGCG
CTCTCCTGTTCCGACCCTGCCGCTTACCGGATACCTGTCCGCCTTTCTCCCTTCGGGAAGCGTGGCGCTT
TCTCAATGCTCACGCTGTAGGTATCTCAGTTCGGTGTAGGTCGTTCGCTCCAAGCTGGGCTGTGTGCACG
AACCCCCCGTTCAGCCCGACCGCTGCGCCTTATCCGGTAACTATCGTCTTGAGTCCAACCCGGTAAGACA
CGACTTATCGCCACTGGCAGCAGCCACTGGTAACAGGATTAGCAGAGCGAGGTATGTAGGCGGTGCTACA
GAGTTCTTGAAGTGGTGGCCTAACTACGGCTACACTAGAAGGACAGTATTTGGTATCTGCGCTCTGCTGA
AGCCAGTTACCTTCGGAAAAAGAGTTGGTAGCTCTTGATCCGGCAAACAAACCACCGCTGGTAGCGGTGG
TTTTTTTGTTTGCAAGCAGCAGATTACGCGCAGAAAAAAAGGATCTCAAGAAGATCCTTTGATCTTTTCT
ACGGGGTCTGACGCTCAGTGGAACGAAAACTCACGTTAAGGGATTTTGGTCATGAGATTATCAAAAAGGA
TCTTCACCTAGATCCTTTTAAATTAAAAATGAAGTTTTAAATCAATCTAAAGTATATATGAGTAAACTTG
GTCTGACAGTTACCAATGCTTAATCAGTGAGGCACCTATCTCAGCGATCTGTCTATTTCGTTCATCCATA
GTTGCCTGACTCCCCGTCGTGTAGATAACTACGATACGGGAGGGCTTACCATCTGGCCCCAGTGCTGCAA
TGATACCGCGAGACCCACGCTCACCGGCTCCAGATTTATCAGCAATAAACCAGCCAGCCGGAAGGGCCGA
GCGCAGAAGTGGTCCTGCAACTTTATCCGCCTCCATCCAGTCTATTAATTGTTGCCGGGAAGCTAGAGTA
AGTAGTTCGCCAGTTAATAGTTTGCGCAACGTTGTTGCCATTGCTACAGGCATCGTGGTGTCACGCTCGT
CGTTTGGTATGGCTTCATTCAGCTCCGGTTCCCAACGATCAAGGCGAGTTACATGATCCCCCATGTTGTG
CAAAAAAGCGGTTAGCTCCTTCGGTCCTCCGATCGTTGTCAGAAGTAAGTTGGCCGCAGTGTTATCACTC
ATGGTTATGGCAGCACTGCATAATTCTCTTACTGTCATGCCATCCGTAAGATGCTTTTCTGTGACTGGTG
AGTACTCAACCAAGTCATTCTGAGAATAGTGTATGCGGCGACCGAGTTGCTCTTGCCCGGCGTCAATACG
GGATAATACCGCGCCACATAGCAGAACTTTAAAAGTGCTCATCATTGGAAAACGTTCTTCGGGGCGAAAA
CTCTCAAGGATCTTACCGCTGTTGAGATCCAGTTCGATGTAACCCACTCGTGCACCCAACTGATCTTCAG
CATCTTTTACTTTCACCAGCGTTTCTGGGTGAGCAAAAACAGGAAGGCAAAATGCCGCAAAAAAGGGAAT
AAGGGCGACACGGAAATGTTGAATACTCATACTCTTCCTTTTTCAATATTATTGAAGCATTTATCAGGGT
TATTGTCTCATGAGCGGATACATATTTGAATGTATTTAGAAAAATAAACAAATAGGGGTTCCGCGCACAT
TTCCCCGAAAAGTGCCACCTGACGTC
