>Addgene plasmid #43824 | Active Wnt11-V5 | addgene partial sequence | sequence record 59703 | TK-pA-R 5'-ttgtctccttccgtgtttca-3'
ATTACTAACCGGTACGCGTAGAATCGAGACCGAGGAGAGGGTTAGGGATAGGCTTACCTCCGCCCTTGCA
GACATAGCGCTCCACGGTACGCTCACACCTGCGGCAGGTGACGTAGCAGCACCAGTGGTACTTACAGTGG
CACCGCTCGACCACGCGGTCTGTGTAGGGGTTGTAGCCACGCCCGCAGCACATAAGGTCGCAGCTGTCGC
TTCCGTTGGATGTCTTGTTGCACTGCCTGTCTTGTGTCCCGTGGGAGCCCACCTTCTCATTCTTCATGCA
GAAGTCAGGTGAGCTCTGCAGATAGACGAGTTCCGAGTCCTTCACAGGCCGGATATCCAGGTCCTTGGGC
ACCAGGTGCTTGCGGGTGCCCATGGGTCGGTGCACTACCTTGGTGGCCGACAGGTATCGGGTCTTGAGGT
CAGCAGCCACATCCTGCAGCTCCTGCAGCCCCTTCCAGCAGGTGCGGATGGAGCAGGAGCCAGACACCCC
ATGGCACTTACACTTCATTTCCAGAGAGGCGCGCAGAGCCTGTCTCCCCACTTCACTGTTGTGTAGACGC
ATCAGTTTATTGGCTTGGGATCCTGTTTTTTTCACCTTCATAGGAGCATCGGAAAACTTGGCCCCCATGA
GGAGCCCGTAGCTGAGGTTGTCCGCACATCCTCCCCAGCGGTTCCCGGGCCCGGGTGGCTCACCTGGGAC
GGGGCCGCAGGAGCAGCCGGGCAGGTCGCCGGAGGTGCAGGCCCGGGCGATGGCGTGGCTGATGGCGGCG
GCCGACAGCGCATACACGAAGGCCGACTCCCGGGTCCCTCTCTCCAGGTCAAGCAAATAGTTGG
